>Addgene plasmid #104374 | pAW12.lentiguide.GFP | addgene full sequence | sequence record 202371 | Addgene NGS Result
CCGGGTGCAAAGATGGATAAAGTTTTAAACAGAGAGGAATCTTTGCAGCTAATGGACCTTCTAGGTCTTG
AAAGGAGTGGGAATTGGCTCCGGTGCCCGTCAGTGGGCAGAGCGCACATCGCCCACAGTCCCCGAGAAGT
TGGGGGGAGGGGTCGGCAATTGATCCGGTGCCTAGAGAAGGTGGCGCGGGGTAAACTGGGAAAGTGATGT
CGTGTACTGGCTCCGCCTTTTTCCCGAGGGTGGGGGAGAACCGTATATAAGTGCAGTAGTCGCCGTGAAC
GTTCTTTTTCGCAACGGGTTTGCCGCCAGAACACAGGTAAGTGCCGTGTGTGGTTCCCGCGGGCCTGGCC
TCTTTACGGGTTATGGCCCTTGCGTGCCTTGAATTACTTCCACCTGGCTGCAGTACGTGATTCTTGATCC
CGAGCTTCGGGTTGGAAGTGGGTGGGAGAGTTCGAGGCCTTGCGCTTAAGGAGCCCCTTCGCCTCGTGCT
TGAGTTGAGGCCTGGCCTGGGCGCTGGGGCCGCCGCGTGCGAATCTGGTGGCACCTTCGCGCCTGTCTCG
CTGCTTTCGATAAGTCTCTAGCCATTTAAAATTTTTGATGACCTGCTGCGACGCTTTTTTTCTGGCAAGA
TAGTCTTGTAAATGCGGGCCAAGATCTGCACACTGGTATTTCGGTTTTTGGGGCCGCGGGCGGCGACGGG
GCCCGTGCGTCCCAGCGCACATGTTCGGCGAGGCGGGGCCTGCGAGCGCGGCCACCGAGAATCGGACGGG
GGTAGTCTCAAGCTGGCCGGCCTGCTCTGGTGCCTGGCCTCGCGCCGCCGTGTATCGCCCCGCCCTGGGC
GGCAAGGCTGGCCCGGTCGGCACCAGTTGCGTGAGCGGAAAGATGGCCGCTTCCCGGCCCTGCTGCAGGG
AGCTCAAAATGGAGGACGCGGCGCTCGGGAGAGCGGGCGGGTGAGTCACCCACACAAAGGAAAAGGGCCT
TTCCGTCCTCAGCCGTCGCTTCATGTGACTCCACGGAGTACCGGGCGCCGTCCAGGCACCTCGATTAGTT
CTCGAGCTTTTGGAGTACGTCGTCTTTAGGTTGGGGGGAGGGGTTTTATGCGATGGAGTTTCCCCACACT
GAGTGGGTGGAGACTGAAGTTAGGCCAGCTTGGCACTTGATGTAATTCTCCTTGGAATTTGCCCTTTTTG
AGTTTGGATCTTGGTTCATTCTCAAGCCTCAGACAGTGGTTCAAAGTTTTTTTCTTCCATTTCAGGTGTC
GTGACGTACGGCCACCATGGTGAGCAAGGGCGAGGAGCTGTTCACCGGGGTGGTGCCCATCCTGGTCGAG
CTGGACGGCGACGTAAACGGCCACAAGTTCAGCGTGTCCGGCGAGGGCGAGGGCGATGCCACCTACGGCA
AGCTGACCCTGAAGTTCATCTGCACCACCGGCAAGCTGCCCGTGCCCTGGCCCACCCTCGTGACCACCCT
GACCTACGGCGTGCAGTGCTTCAGCCGCTACCCCGACCACATGAAGCAGCACGACTTCTTCAAGTCCGCC
ATGCCCGAAGGCTACGTCCAGGAGCGCACCATCTTCTTCAAGGACGACGGCAACTACAAGACCCGCGCCG
AGGTGAAGTTCGAGGGCGACACCCTGGTGAACCGCATCGAGCTGAAGGGCATCGACTTCAAGGAGGACGG
CAACATCCTGGGGCACAAGCTGGAGTACAACTACAACAGCCACAACGTCTATATCATGGCCGACAAGCAG
AAGAACGGCATCAAGGTGAACTTCAAGATCCGCCACAACATCGAGGACGGCAGCGTGCAGCTCGCCGACC
ACTACCAGCAGAACACCCCCATCGGCGACGGCCCCGTGCTGCTGCCCGACAACCACTACCTGAGCACCCA
GTCCGCCCTGAGCAAAGACCCCAACGAGAAGCGCGATCACATGGTCCTGCTGGAGTTCGTGACCGCCGCC
GGGATCACTCTCGGCATGGACGAGCTGTACAAGTAAACGCGTTAAGTCGACAATCAACCTCTGGATTACA
AAATTTGTGAAAGATTGACTGGTATTCTTAACTATGTTGCTCCTTTTACGCTATGTGGATACGCTGCTTT
AATGCCTTTGTATCATGCTATTGCTTCCCGTATGGCTTTCATTTTCTCCTCCTTGTATAAATCCTGGTTG
CTGTCTCTTTATGAGGAGTTGTGGCCCGTTGTCAGGCAACGTGGCGTGGTGTGCACTGTGTTTGCTGACG
CAACCCCCACTGGTTGGGGCATTGCCACCACCTGTCAGCTCCTTTCCGGGACTTTCGCTTTCCCCCTCCC
TATTGCCACGGCGGAACTCATCGCCGCCTGCCTTGCCCGCTGCTGGACAGGGGCTCGGCTGTTGGGCACT
GACAATTCCGTGGTGTTGTCGGGGAAATCATCGTCCTTTCCTTGGCTGCTCGCCTGTGTTGCCACCTGGA
TTCTGCGCGGGACGTCCTTCTGCTACGTCCCTTCGGCCCTCAATCCAGCGGACCTTCCTTCCCGCGGCCT
GCTGCCGGCTCTGCGGCCTCTTCCGCGTCTTCGCCTTCGCCCTCAGACGAGTCGGATCTCCCTTTGGGCC
GCCTCCCCGCGTCGACTTTAAGACCAATGACTTACAAGGCAGCTGTAGATCTTAGCCACTTTTTAAAAGA
AAAGGGGGGACTGGAAGGGCTAATTCACTCCCAACGAAGACAAGATCTGCTTTTTGCTTGTACTGGGTCT
CTCTGGTTAGACCAGATCTGAGCCTGGGAGCTCTCTGGCTAACTAGGGAACCCACTGCTTAAGCCTCAAT
AAAGCTTGCCTTGAGTGCTTCAAGTAGTGTGTGCCCGTCTGTTGTGTGACTCTGGTAACTAGAGATCCCT
CAGACCCTTTTAGTCAGTGTGGAAAATCTCTAGCAGTACGTATAGTAGTTCATGTCATCTTATTATTCAG
TATTTATAACTTGCAAAGAAATGAATATCAGAGAGTGAGAGGAACTTGTTTATTGCAGCTTATAATGGTT
ACAAATAAAGCAATAGCATCACAAATTTCACAAATAAAGCATTTTTTTCACTGCATTCTAGTTGTGGTTT
GTCCAAACTCATCAATGTATCTTATCATGTCTGGCTCTAGCTATCCCGCCCCTAACTCCGCCCATCCCGC
CCCTAACTCCGCCCAGTTCCGCCCATTCTCCGCCCCATGGCTGACTAATTTTTTTTATTTATGCAGAGGC
CGAGGCCGCCTCGGCCTCTGAGCTATTCCAGAAGTAGTGAGGAGGCTTTTTTGGAGGCCTAGGGACGTAC
CCAATTCGCCCTATAGTGAGTCGTATTACGCGCGCTCACTGGCCGTCGTTTTACAACGTCGTGACTGGGA
AAACCCTGGCGTTACCCAACTTAATCGCCTTGCAGCACATCCCCCTTTCGCCAGCTGGCGTAATAGCGAA
GAGGCCCGCACCGATCGCCCTTCCCAACAGTTGCGCAGCCTGAATGGCGAATGGG
[124 nt withheld, positions 3486-3609]
C
[91 nt withheld, positions 3611-3701]
A
[49 nt withheld, positions 3703-3751]
CCTTTGACGTTGGAGTCCACGTTCTTT
[37 nt withheld, positions 3779-3815]
ACCCTATCTCGGTCTATTCTTTTGATTTATAAGGGATTTTGCCGATTTCGGCCTATTGGTTAAAAAATGA
GCTGATTTAACAAAAATTTAACGCGAATTTTAACAAAATATTAACGCTTACAATTTAGGTGGCACTTTTC
GGGGAAATGTGCGCGGAACCCCTATTTGTTTATTTTTCTAAATACATTCAAATATGTATCCGCTCATGAG
ACAATAACCCTGATAAATGCTTCAATAATATTGAAAAAGGAAGAGTATGAGTATTCAACATTTCCGTGTC
GCCCTTATTCCCTTTTTTGCGGCATTTTGCCTTCCTGTTTTTGCTCACCCAGAAACGCTGGTGAAAGTAA
AAGATGCTGAAGATCAGTTGGGTGCACGAGTGGGTTACATCGAACTGGATCTCAACAGCGGTAAGATCCT
TGAGAGTTTTCGCCCCGAAGAACGTTTTCCAATGATGAGCACTTTTAAAGTTCTGCTATGTGGCGCGGTA
TTATCCCGTATTGACGCCGGGCAAGAGCAACTCGGTCGCCGCATACACTATTCTCAGAATGACTTGGTTG
AGTACTCACCAGTCACAGAAAAGCATCTTACGGATGGCATGACAGTAAGAGAATTATGCAGTGCTGCCAT
AACCATGAGTGATAACACTGCGGCCAACTTACTTCTGACAACGATCGGAGGACCGAAGGAGCTAACCGCT
TTTTTGCACAACATGGGGGATCATGTAACTCGCCTTGATCGTTGGGAACCGGAGCTGAATGAAGCCATAC
CAAACGACGAGCGTGACACCACGATGCCTGTAGCAATGGCAACAACGTTGCGCAAACTATTAACTGGCGA
ACTACTTACTCTAGCTTCCCGGCAACAATTAATAGACTGGATGGAGGCGGATAAAGTTGCAGGACCACTT
CTGCGCTCGGCCCTTCCGGCTGGCTGGTTTATTGCTGATAAATCTGGAGCCGGTGAGCGTGGGTCTCGCG
GTATCATTGCAGCACTGGGGCCAGATGGTAAGCCCTCCCGTATCGTAGTTATCTACACGACGGGGAGTCA
GGCAACTATGGATGAACGAAATAGACAGATCGCTGAGATAGGTGCCTCACTGATTAAGCATTGGTAACTG
TCAGACCAAGTTTACTCATATATACTTTAGATTGATTTAAAACTTCATTTTTAATTTAAAAGGATCTAGG
TGAAGATCCTTTTTGATAATCTCATGACCAAAATCCCTTAACGTGAGTTTTCGTTCCACTGAGCGTCAGA
CCCCGTAGAAAAGATCAAAGGATCTTCTTGAGATCCTTTTTTTCTGCGCGTAATCTGCTGCTTGCAAACA
AAAAAACCACCGCTACCAGCGGTGGTTTGTTTGCCGGATCAAGAGCTACCAACTCTTTTTCCGAAGGTAA
CTGGCTTCAGCAGAGCGCAGATACCAAATACTGTTCTTCTAGTGTAGCCGTAGTTAGGCCACCACTTCAA
GAACTCTGTAGCACCGCCTACATACCTCGCTCTGCTAATCCTGTTACCAGTGGCTGCTGCCAGTGGCGAT
AAGTCGTGTCTTACCGGGTTGGACTCAAGACGATAGTTACCGGATAAGGCGCAGCGGTCGGGCTGAACGG
GGGGTTCGTGCACACAGCCCAGCTTGGAGCGAACGACCTACACCGAACTGAGATACCTACAGCGTGAGCT
ATGAGAAAGCGCCACGCTTCCCGAAGGGAGAAAGGCGGACAGGTATCCGGTAAGCGGCAGGGTCGGAACA
GGAGAGCGCACGAGGGAGCTTCCAGGGGGAAACGCCTGGTATCTTTATAGTCCTGTCGGGTTTCGCCACC
TCTGACTTGAGCGTCGATTTTTGTGATGCTCGTCAGGGGGGCGGAGCCTATGGAAAAACGCCAGCAACGC
GGCCTTTTTACGGTTCCTGGCCTTTTGCTGGCCTTTTGCTCACATGTTCTTTCCTGCGTTATCCCCTGAT
TCTGTGGATAACCGTATTACCGCCTTTGAGTGAGCTGATACCGCTCGCCGCAGCCGAACGACCGAGCGCA
GCGAGTCAGTGAGCGAGGAAGCGGAAGAGCGCCCAATACGCAAACCGCCTCTCCCCGCGCGTTGGCCGAT
TCATTAATGCAGCTGGCACGACAGGTTTCCCGACTGGAAAGCGGGCAGTGAGCGCAACGCAATTAATGTG
AGTTAGCTCACTCATTAGGCACCCCAGGCTTTACACTTTATGCTTCCGGCTCGTATGTTGTGTGGAATTG
TGAGCGGATAACAATTTCACACAGGAAACAGCTATGACCATGATTACGCCAAGCGCGCAATTAACCCTCA
CTAAAGGGAACAAAAGCTGGAGCTGCAAGCTTAATGTAGTCTTATGCAATACTCTTGTAGTCTTGCAACA
TGGTAACGATGAGTTAGCAACATGCCTTACAAGGAGAGAAAAAGCACCGTGCATGCCGATTGGTGGAAGT
AAGGTGGTACGATCGTGCCTTATTAGGAAGGCAACAGACGGGTCTGACATGGATTGGACGAACCACTGAA
TTGCCGCATTGCAGAGATATTGTATTTAAGTGCCTAGCTCGATACATAAACGGGTCTCTCTGGTTAGACC
AGATCTGAGCCTGGGAGCTCTCTGGCTAACTAGGGAACCCACTGCTTAAGCCTCAATAAAGCTTGCCTTG
AGTGCTTCAAGTAGTGTGTGCCCGTCTGTTGTGTGACTCTGGTAACTAGAGATCCCTCAGACCCTTTTAG
TCAGTGTGGAAAATCTCTAGCAGTGGCGCCCGAACAGGGACTTGAAAGCGAAAGGGAAACCAGAGGAGCT
CTCTCGACGCAGGACTCGGCTTGCTGAAGCGCGCACGGCAAGAGGCGAGGGGCGGCGACTGGTGAGTACG
CCAAAAATTTTGACTAGCGGAGGCTAGAAGGAGAGAGATGGGTGCGAGAGCGTCAGTATTAAGCGGGGGA
GAATTAGATCGCGATGGGAAAAAATTCGGTTAAGGCCAGGGGGAAAGAAAAAATATAAATTAAAACATAT
AGTATGGGCAAGCAGGGAGCTAGAACGATTCGCAGTTAATCCTGGCCTGTTAGAAACATCAGAAGGCTGT
AGACAAATACTGGGACAGCTACAACCATCCCTTCAGACAGGATCAGAAGAACTTAGATCATTATATAATA
CAGTAGCAACCCTCTATTGTGTGCATCAAAGGATAGAGATAAAAGACACCAAGGAAGCTTTAGACAAGAT
AGAGGAAGAGCAAAACAAAAGTAAGACCACCGCACAGCAAGCGGCCGCTGATCTTCAGACCTGGAGGAGG
AGATATGAGGGACAATTGGAGAAGTGAATTATATAAATATAAAGTAGTAAAAATTGAACCATTAGGAGTA
GCACCCACCAAGGCAAAGAGAAGAGTGGTGCAGAGAGAAAAAAGAGCAGTGGGAATAGGAGCTTTGTTCC
TTGGGTTCTTGGGAGCAGCAGGAAGCACTATGGGCGCAGCGTCAATGACGCTGACGGTACAGGCCAGACA
ATTATTGTCTGGTATAGTGCAGCAGCAGAACAATTTGCTGAGGGCTATTGAGGCGCAACAGCATCTGTTG
CAACTCACAGTCTGGGGCATCAAGCAGCTCCAGGCAAGAATCCTGGCTGTGGAAAGATACCTAAAGGATC
AACAGCTCCTGGGGATTTGGGGTTGCTCTGGAAAACTCATTTGCACCACTGCTGTGCCTTGGAATGCTAG
TTGGAGTAATAAATCTCTGGAACAGATTTGGAATCACACGACCTGGATGGAGTGGGACAGAGAAATTAAC
AATTACACAAGCTTAATACACTCCTTAATTGAAGAATCGCAAAACCAGCAAGAAAAGAATGAACAAGAAT
TATTGGAATTAGATAAATGGGCAAGTTTGTGGAATTGGTTTAACATAACAAATTGGCTGTGGTATATAAA
ATTATTCATAATGATAGTAGGAGGCTTGGTAGGTTTAAGAATAGTTTTTGCTGTACTTTCTATAGTGAAT
AGAGTTAGGCAGGGATATTCACCATTATCGTTTCAGACCCACCTCCCAACCCCGAGGGGACCCAGAGAGG
GCCTATTTCCCATGATTCCTTCATATTTGCATATACGATACAAGGCTGTTAGAGAGATAATTAGAATTAA
TTTGACTGTAAACACAAAGATATTAGTACAAAATACGTGACGTAGAAAGTAATAATTTCTTGGGTAGTTT
GCAGTTTTAAAATTATGTTTTAAAATGGACTATCATATGCTTACCGTAACTTGAAAGTATTTCGATTTCT
TGGCTTTATATATCTTGTGGAAAGGACGAAACACCGGAGACGGTTGTAAATGAGCACACAAAATACACAT
GCTAAAATATTATATTCTATGACCTTTATAAAATCAACCAAAATCTTCTTTTTAATAACTTTAGTATCAA
TAATTAGAATTTTTATGTTCCTTTTTGCAAACTTTTAATAAAAATGAGCAAAATAAAAAAACGCTAGTTT
TAGTAACTCGCGTTGTTTTCTTCACCTTTAATAATAGCTACTCCACCACTTGTTCCTAAGCGGTCAGCTC
CTGCTTCAATCATTTTTTGAGCATCTTCAAATGTTCTAACTCCACCAGCTGCTTTAACTAAAGCATTGTC
TTTAACAACTGACTTCATTAGTTTAACATCTTCAAATGTTGCACCTGATTTTGAAAATCCTGTTGATGTT
TTAACAAATTCTAATCCAGCTTCAACAGCTATTTCACAAGCTTTCATGATTTCTTCTTTTGTTAATAAAC
AATTTTCCATAATACATTTAACAACATGTGATCCAGCTGCTTTTTTTACAGCTTTCATGTCTTCTAAAAC
TAATTCATAATTTTTGTCTTTTAATGCACCAATATTTAATACCATATCAATTTCTGTTGCACCATCTTTA
ATTGCTTCAGAAACTTCGAATGCTTTTGTAGCTGTTGTGCATGCACCTAGAGGAAAACCTACAACATTTG
TTATTCCTACATTTGTGCCTTTTAATAATTCTTTACAATAGCTTGTTCAATATGAATTAACACAAACTGT
TGCAAAATCAAATTCAATTGCTTCATCACATAATTGTTTAATTTCAGCTTTCGTAGCATCTTGTTTTAAT
AATGTGTGATCTATATATTTGTTTAGTTTCATTTTTTCTCCTATATATTCATTTTTAATTTTAATTCTTT
AATAATTTCGTCTACTTTAACTTTAGCGTTTTGAACAGATTCACCAACACCTATAAAATAAATTTTTAGT
TTAGGTTCAGTTCCACTTGGGCGAACAGCAAATCATGACTTATCTTCTAAATAAAATTTTAGTAAGTCTT
GTCCTGGCATATTATACATTCCATCGATGTAGTCTTCAACATTAACAACTTTAAGTCCAGCAATTTGAGT
TAAGGGTGTTGCTCTCAATGATTTCATTAATGGTTCAATTTTTAATTTCTTTTCTTCTGGTTTAAAATTC
AAGTTTAAAGTGAAAGTGTAATATGCACCCATTTCTTTAAATAAATCTTCTAAATAGTCTACTAATGTTT
TATTTTGTTTTTTATAAAATCAAGCAGCCTCTGCTATTAATATAGAAGCTTGTATTCCATCTTTATCTCT
AGCTGAGTCATCAATTACATATCCATAACTTTCTTCATAAGCAAAAACAAAATTTAATCCGTTATCTTCT
TCTTTAGCAATTTCTCTACCCATTCATTTAAATCCAGTTAAAGTTTTTACAATATTAACTCCATATTTTT
CATGAGCGATTCTATCACCCAAATCACTTGTTACAAAACTTGAATATAGAGCCGGATTTTTTGGAATGCT
ATTTAAGCGTTTTAGATTTGATAATTTTCAATCAATTAAAATTGGTCCTGTTTGATTTCCATCTAATCTT
ACAAAATGACCATCATGTTTTATTGCCATTCCAAATCTGTCAGCATCTGGGTCATTCATAATAATAATAT
CTGCATCATGTTTAATACCATATTCAAGCGGTATTTTTCATGCAGGATCAAATTCTGGATTTGGATTTAC
AACATTTTTAAATGTTTCATCTTCAAATGCATGCTCTTCAACCTCAATAACGTTATATCCTGATTCACGT
AATATTTTTGGGGTAAATTTAGTTCCTGTTCCATTAACTGCGCTAAAAATAATTTTTAAATCTTTTTTAG
CTTCTTGCTCTTTTTTGTACGTCTCTGTTTTAGAGCTAGAAATAGCAAGTTAAAATAAGGCTAGTCCGTT
ATCAACTTGAAAAAGTGGCACCGAGTCGGTGCTTTTTTAAGCTTGGCGTAACTAGATCTTGAGACAAATG
GCAGTATTCATCCACAATTTTAAAAGAAAAGGGGGGATTGGGGGGTACAGTGCAGGGGAAAGAATAGTAG
ACATAATAGCAACAGACATACAAACTAAAGAATTACAAAAACAAATTACAAAAATTCAAAATTTTCGGGT
TTATTACAGGGACAGCAGAGATCCACTTTGGCGCCGGCTCGAGGGGGC
Features (pLannotate 1.2.2; 30 found; start..end, strand, type, name):
     13..79      +  CDS            small t antigen (fragment): SV40 (simian virus 40) small t antigen
    105..316     +  promoter       EF-1α core promoter: core promoter for human elongation factor EF-1α
    317..1255    +  intron         EF-1α intron A: intron upstream of the start codon of human EF-1α
   1277..1996    +  CDS            EGFP: the original enhanced GFP (Yang et al., 1996) mammalian codon-optimized
   2012..2600    +  misc_feature   WPRE: woodchuck hepatitis virus posttranscriptional regulatory element
   2651..2670    +  misc_feature   cPPT/CTS (fragment): central polypurine tract and central termination sequence of HIV-1
   2672..2905    +  LTR            3' LTR (ΔU3): self-inactivating 3' long terminal repeat (LTR) from HIV-1
   2983..3104    +  polyA_signal   SV40 poly(A) signal: SV40 polyadenylation signal
   3144..3279    +  rep_origin     SV40 ori: SV40 origin of replication
   3300..3318    -  promoter       T7 promoter: promoter for bacteriophage T7 RNA polymerase
   3326..3481    +  CDS            lacZα (fragment): LacZα fragment of β-galactosidase; lacZ fragment
   3486..3914    +  rep_origin     f1 ori (sequence partly withheld): f1 bacteriophage origin of replication; arrow indicates direction of (+) strand synthesis
   3967..4071    +  promoter       AmpR promoter: bla
   4072..4932    +  CDS            AmpR: β-lactamase; bla; confers resistance to ampicillin, carbenicillin, and related antibiotics
   5103..5691    +  rep_origin     ori: high-copy-number ColE1/pMB1/pBR322/pUC origin of replication
   5874..5966    +  CDS            lacI (fragment): lac repressor; lacI; The lac repressor binds to the lac operator to inhibit transcription in E. coli. This inhibition can be relieved by adding lactose or isopropyl-β-D-thiogalactopyranoside (IPTG).
   5979..6000    +  protein_bind   CAP binding site: CAP binding activates transcription in the presence of cAMP. E. coli catabolite activator protein
   6015..6045    +  promoter       lac promoter: promoter for the E. coli lac operon
   6053..6069    +  protein_bind   lac operator: The lac repressor binds to the lac operator to inhibit transcription in E. coli. This inhibition can be relieved by adding lactose or isopropyl-β-D-thiogalactopyranoside (IPTG). lac repressor encoded by lacI
   6114..6132    +  promoter       T3 promoter: promoter for bacteriophage T3 RNA polymerase
   6160..6386    +  promoter       RSV promoter: Rous sarcoma virus enhancer/promoter
   6387..6567    +  LTR            5' LTR (truncated): truncated 5' long terminal repeat (LTR) from HIV-1
   6614..6739    +  misc_feature   HIV-1 Ψ: packaging signal of human immunodeficiency virus type 1
   6723..7086    +  CDS            HIV-1 gag (fragment): gag protein from human immunodeficiency virus 1; gag
   7232..7465    +  misc_feature   RRE: The Rev response element (RRE) of HIV-1 allows for Rev-dependent mRNA export from the nucleus to the cytoplasm.
   7842..7868    +  CDS            Rev (fragment): human immunodeficiency virus 1 (HIV-1) Rev protein; rev; enhances nuclear export of unspliced and incompletely spliced viral mRNAs
   7872..8112    +  promoter       U6 promoter: RNA polymerase III promoter for human U6 snRNA
   8298..8957    -  CDS            deoC1: DEOC1_STAAN - Also known as dra. Experimental evidence at protein level: Swiss-Prot protein existence level 1. Catalyzes a reversible aldol reaction between acetaldehyde and D-glyceraldehyde 3-phosphate to generate 2-deoxy-D-ribose 5- phosphate. From Staphylococcus aureus (strain N315).
  10002..10077   +  misc_RNA       gRNA scaffold: guide RNA scaffold for the Streptococcus pyogenes CRISPR/Cas9 system
  10133..10250   +  misc_feature   cPPT/CTS: central polypurine tract and central termination sequence of HIV-1
