[The description below was written by a language model from this plasmid's Addgene catalogue record and pLannotate feature annotations shown in this document.]
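Description:
pAW12.lentiguide.GFP is an empty lentiviral backbone for cloning Cas9 guide RNAs, derived from lentiGuide-Puro. It appears to carry EGFP where the parent's puromycin marker would be, since no puromycin resistance gene is annotated. The plasmid (about 10.3 kb) is maintained in E. coli through a high-copy ColE1/pUC origin and ampicillin resistance (AmpR with its bla promoter). It also retains an f1 origin and residual lac/T7/T3 cloning-vector elements. The record lists a recombination-reducing bacterial strain, as is common for LTR-containing plasmids.

The viral portion has a third-generation, self-inactivating layout. An RSV promoter fused to a truncated HIV-1 5' LTR drives genomic RNA production in packaging cells. It is followed by the Ψ packaging signal, a partial gag sequence, the Rev response element for Rev-dependent nuclear export, a cPPT/CTS and a ΔU3 3' LTR, with an SV40 poly(A) signal and SV40 origin downstream.

Within this frame, a human U6 RNA polymerase III promoter sits upstream of the Streptococcus pyogenes gRNA scaffold. The two are separated by roughly 1.9 kb of sequence that is presumably the filler to be replaced by a guide. The annotation tool matched part of this region to a Staphylococcus aureus deoC1 gene, which is unlikely to have any functional role here. A separate cassette uses the EF-1α core promoter with its intron A to express EGFP, followed by WPRE to enhance transcript expression.

A spacer is cloned between U6 and the scaffold following the parent vector's scheme. Transduced cells can then be identified or sorted by green fluorescence rather than drug selection. No Cas9 gene is annotated, so it must be supplied separately. The associated publication concerns YY1 and enhancer–promoter looping.
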