Addgene plasmid #104374: pAW12.lentiguide.GFP
Purpose: (Empty Backbone) GFP vector for cloning in guides
Depositing lab: Richard Young. Depositing organization: Whitehead Institute for Biomedical Research. Publication: YY1 Is a Structural Regulator of Enhancer-Promoter Loops. Weintraub AS, Li CH, Zamudio AV, Sigova AA, Hannett NM, Day DS, Abraham BJ, Cohen MA, Nabet B, Buckley DL, Guo YE, Hnisz D, Jaenisch R, Bradner JE, Gray NS, Young RA. Cell. 2017 Dec 14;171(7):1573-1588.e28. doi: 10.1016/j.cell.2017.11.008. Epub 2017 Dec 7. PubMed 29224777.
Backbone
  Vector backbone: lentiguide puro
  Backbone manufacturer: Zhang Lab
  Vector type: Lentiviral
Growth in bacteria
  Bacterial resistance: Ampicillin, 100 μg/mL
  Growth temperature: 30°C
  Growth strain: NEB Stable
  Copy number: Unknown
Terms and licenses: Academic/Nonprofit Terms; Industry Terms: Not Available to Industry
Depositor comments: Follow Zhang Lab protocol for lentiguide-puro cloning
How to cite: pAW12.lentiguide.GFP was a gift from Richard Young (Addgene plasmid # 104374 ; http://n2t.net/addgene:104374 ; RRID:Addgene_104374)
